Addgene plasmid #201887: pET3-ARF6-His6(CO)
Purpose: Used for bacterial expression of human protein ARF6
Depositing lab: Richard Kahn. Depositing organization: Emory University.
Backbone
  Vector backbone: pET3C
  Backbone size w/o insert (bp): 4600
  Vector type: Bacterial Expression
Growth in bacteria
  Bacterial resistance: Ampicillin, 100 μg/mL
  Growth temperature: 37°C
  Growth strain: DH5alpha
  Copy number: High Copy
Gene/Insert
  Gene/Insert name: ARF6
  Species: H. sapiens (human)
  Mutation: Codon optimized for bacterial expression
  Entrez Gene: ARF6
  Tag / fusion protein: 6xHis (GSGSGSHHHHHH) (C terminal on insert)
  Cloning method: Restriction Enzyme; 5′ cloning site NdeI (unknown if destroyed); 3′ cloning site BamHI (unknown if destroyed)
Terms and licenses: Academic/Nonprofit Terms; Industry Terms: Not Available to Industry
How to cite: pET3-ARF6-His6(CO) was a gift from Richard Kahn (Addgene plasmid # 201887 ; http://n2t.net/addgene:201887 ; RRID:Addgene_201887)
