[The description below was written by a language model from this plasmid's Addgene catalogue record and pLannotate feature annotations shown in this document.]
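Description:
pET3-ARF6-His6(CO) is a bacterial expression plasmid built on the pET3C backbone for producing human ARF6, a small GTPase of the ADP-ribosylation factor family, in E. coli. The sequenced plasmid is about 5.2 kb and retains much of its pBR322 ancestry. It replicates from a ColE1/pMB1-type origin and carries the rop gene and the bom mobility region. Selection is by ampicillin through the β-lactamase gene and its native promoter. The catalogue lists the plasmid as high copy, although the annotated rop gene is generally associated with reduced copy number. The tetracycline resistance gene appears only as two fragments flanking the expression cassette, which indicates that the cassette interrupts it, so tetracycline resistance should not be expected.

The expression cassette consists of a T7 promoter, the efficient ribosome binding site from phage T7 gene 10, the ARF6 coding sequence and a T7 terminator. No lac operator or lacI gene is annotated, so transcription depends simply on a host that supplies T7 RNA polymerase, such as a DE3 lysogen. The ARF6 open reading frame was codon optimized for bacterial expression and inserted between NdeI and BamHI sites. According to the record it ends in a C-terminal hexahistidine tag joined through a short glycine-serine linker, which allows purification by immobilized metal affinity chromatography. The feature table does not annotate this tag separately. A short fragment matching T7 gene 10 sequence lies between the insert and the terminator and appears to be residual vector sequence rather than part of the product. The plasmid is intended for recombinant production of tagged ARF6, for example for biochemical or structural work.
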