Features (pLannotate 1.2.2; 14 found; start..end, strand, type, name):
     10..38      +  promoter       tet promoter: E. coli promoter for tetracycline efflux protein gene
     86..378     +  CDS            TcR (fragment): tetracycline efflux protein; tet; confers resistance to tetracycline
    404..451     -  terminator     T7 terminator: transcription terminator for bacteriophage T7 RNA polymerase
    459..508     -  CDS            SET1 (fragment): solubility-enhancement tag derived from T7 phage gene 10B
    555..1079    -  CDS            ARF6: ARF6_HUMAN - Experimental evidence at protein level: Swiss-Prot protein existence level 1. (Microbial infection) Functions as an allosteric activator of the cholera toxin catalytic subunit, an ADP-ribosyltransferase. From Homo sapiens (Human).
   1087..1109    -  RBS            RBS: efficient ribosome binding site from bacteriophage T7 gene 10 (Olins and Rangwala, 1989)
   1141..1159    -  promoter       T7 promoter: promoter for bacteriophage T7 RNA polymerase
   1181..2081    +  CDS            TcR (fragment): tetracycline efflux protein; tet; confers resistance to tetracycline
   2323..2703    -  CDS            YPB1_ECOLX: Protein predicted: Swiss-Prot protein existence level 4. From Escherichia coli.
   2720..2911    +  CDS            rop: Rop protein, which maintains plasmids at low copy number; rop
   3013..3155    +  misc_feature   bom: basis of mobility region from pBR322
   3341..3929    -  rep_origin     ori: high-copy-number ColE1/pMB1/pBR322/pUC origin of replication
   4100..4960    -  CDS            AmpR: β-lactamase; bla; confers resistance to ampicillin, carbenicillin, and related antibiotics
   4961..5065    -  promoter       AmpR promoter: bla
>Addgene plasmid #201887 | pET3-ARF6-His6(CO) | addgene full sequence | sequence record 403824 | Addgene NGS Result
TTCTCATGTTTGACAGCTTATCATCGATAAGCTTTAATGCGGTAGTTTATCACAGTTAAATTGCTAACGC
AGTCAGGCACCGTGTATGAAATCTAACAATGCGCTCATCGTCATCCTCGGCACCGTCACCCTGGATGCTG
TAGGCATAGGCTTGGTTATGCCGGTACTGCCGGGCCTCTTGCGGGATATCGTCCATTCCGACAGCATCGC
CAGTCACTATGGCGTGCTGCTAGCGCTATATGCGTTGATGCAATTTCTATGCGCACCCGTTCTCGGAGCA
CTGTCCGACCGCTTTGGCCGCCGCCCAGTCCTGCTCGCTTCGCTACTTGGAGCCACTATCGACTACGCGA
TCATGGCGACCACACCCGTCCTGTGGATATCCGGATATAGTTCCTCCTTTCAGCAAAAAACCCCTCAAGA
CCCGTTTAGAGGCCCCAAGGGGTTATGCTAGTTATTGCTCAGCGGTGGCAGCAGCCAACTCAGCTTCCTT
TCGGGCTTTGTTAGCAGCCGGATCCTTAATGATGGTGGTGATGATGGCTGCCCGAACCGCTGCCGCTTTT
ATAGTTGCTGGTCAGCCAGGTCAGGCCTTCATACAGGCCATCGCCGCTGGTCGCGCAGCTCGGCTGCACG
TACCAATTACGATCGCGAATGCGGGTCAGGCCCAGTTTTTCCTGAATTTCGTGCGGTTTCATGGCATCCG
GCAGATCCTGTTTGTTGGCAAAAATCAGAATGATCGCATCACGCATTTCACGATCGTTAATGATGCGGTG
CAGTTCCTGGCGCGCTTCATCGATGCGATCACGATCCGCGCAATCCACCACAAAAATCAGGCCCTGGGTG
CCGGTATAATAGTGACGCCACAGCGGGCGAATTTTATCCTGGCCACCTACATCCCACACGTTAAATTTCA
CGTTTTTATACGTCACGGTTTCCACGTTGAAGCCCACGGTCGGAATCGTGGTCACGCTCTGGCCCAGTTT
CAGTTTATACAGAATGGTGGTTTTGCCCGCCGCGTCCAGGCCCAGCATCAGAATGCGCATTTCTTTATTG
CCAAAAATTTTGCTCAGCACTTTGCCCATATGTATATCTCCTTCTTAAAGTTAAACAAAATTATTTCTAG
AGGGAAACCGTTGTGGTCTCCCTATAGTGAGTCGTATTAATTTCGCGGGATCGAGATCTCGATCCTCTAC
GCCGGACGCATCGTGGCCGGCATCACCGGCGCCACAGGTGCGGTTGCTGGCGCCTATATCGCCGACATCA
CCGATGGGGAAGATCGGGCTCGCCACTTCGGGCTCATGAGCGCTTGTTTCGGCGTGGGTATGGTGGCAGG
CCCCGTGGCCGGGGGACTGTTGGGCGCCATCTCCTTGCATGCACCATTCCTTGCGGCGGCGGTGCTCAAC
GGCCTCAACCTACTACTGGGCTGCTTCCTAATGCAGGAGTCGCATAAGGGAGAGCGTCGACCGATGCCCT
TGAGAGCCTTCAACCCAGTCAGCTCCTTCCGGTGGGCGCGGGGCATGACTATCGTCGCCGCACTTATGAC
TGTCTTCTTTATCATGCAACTCGTAGGACAGGTGCCGGCAGCGCTCTGGGTCATTTTCGGCGAGGACCGC
TTTCGCTGGAGCGCGACGATGATCGGCCTGTCGCTTGCGGTATTCGGAATCTTGCACGCCCTCGCTCAAG
CCTTCGTCACTGGTCCCGCCACCAAACGTTTCGGCGAGAAGCAGGCCATTATCGCCGGCATGGCGGCCGA
CGCGCTGGGCTACGTCTTGCTGGCGTTCGCGACGCGAGGCTGGATGGCCTTCCCCATTATGATTCTTCTC
GCTTCCGGCGGCATCGGGATGCCCGCGTTGCAGGCCATGCTGTCCAGGCAGGTAGATGACGACCATCAGG
GACAGCTTCAAGGATCGCTCGCGGCTCTTACCAGCCTAACTTCGATCACTGGACCGCTGATCGTCACGGC
GATTTATGCCGCCTCGGCGAGCACATGGAACGGGTTGGCATGGATTGTAGGCGCCGCCCTATACCTTGTC
TGCCTCCCCGCGTTGCGTCGCGGTGCATGGAGCCGGGCCACCTCGACCTGAATGGAAGCCGGCGGCACCT
CGCTAACGGATTCACCACTCCAAGAATTGGAGCCAATCAATTCTTGCGGAGAACTGTGAATGCGCAAACC
AACCCTTGGCAGAACATATCCATCGCGTCCGCCATCTCCAGCAGCCGCACGCGGCGCATCTCGGGCAGCG
TTGGGTCCTGGCCACGGGTGCGCATGATCGTGCTCCTGTCGTTGAGGACCCGGCTAGGCTGGCGGGGTTG
CCTTACTGGTTAGCAGAATGAATCACCGATACGCGAGCGAACGTGAAGCGACTGCTGCTGCAAAACGTCT
GCGACCTGAGCAACAACATGAATGGTCTTCGGTTTCCGTGTTTCGTAAAGTCTGGAAACGCGGAAGTCAG
CGCCCTGCACCATTATGTTCCGGATCTGCATCGCAGGATGCTGCTGGCTACCCTGTGGAACACCTACATC
TGTATTAACGAAGCGCTGGCATTGACCCTGAGTGATTTTTCTCTGGTCCCGCCGCATCCATACCGCCAGT
TGTTTACCCTCACAACGTTCCAGTAACCGGGCATGTTCATCATCAGTAACCCGTATCGTGAGCATCCTCT
CTCGTTTCATCGGTATCATTACCCCCATGAACAGAAATCCCCCTTACACGGAGGCATCAGTGACCAAACA
GGAAAAAACCGCCCTTAACATGGCCCGCTTTATCAGAAGCCAGACATTAACGCTTCTGGAGAAACTCAAC
GAGCTGGACGCGGATGAACAGGCAGACATCTGTGAATCGCTTCACGACCACGCTGATGAGCTTTACCGCA
GCTGCCTCGCGCGTTTCGGTGATGACGGTGAAAACCTCTGACACATGCAGCTCCCGGAGACGGTCACAGC
TTGTCTGTAAGCGGATGCCGGGAGCAGACAAGCCCGTCAGGGCGCGTCAGCGGGTGTTGGCGGGTGTCGG
GGCGCAGCCATGACCCAGTCACGTAGCGATAGCGGAGTGTATACTGGCTTAACTATGCGGCATCAGAGCA
GATTGTACTGAGAGTGCACCATATATGCGGTGTGAAATACCGCACAGATGCGTAAGGAGAAAATACCGCA
TCAGGCGCTCTTCCGCTTCCTCGCTCACTGACTCGCTGCGCTCGGTCGTTCGGCTGCGGCGAGCGGTATC
AGCTCACTCAAAGGCGGTAATACGGTTATCCACAGAATCAGGGGATAACGCAGGAAAGAACATGTGAGCA
AAAGGCCAGCAAAAGGCCAGGAACCGTAAAAAGGCCGCGTTGCTGGCGTTTTTCCATAGGCTCCGCCCCC
CTGACGAGCATCACAAAAATCGACGCTCAAGTCAGAGGTGGCGAAACCCGACAGGACTATAAAGATACCA
GGCGTTTCCCCCTGGAAGCTCCCTCGTGCGCTCTCCTGTTCCGACCCTGCCGCTTACCGGATACCTGTCC
GCCTTTCTCCCTTCGGGAAGCGTGGCGCTTTCTCATAGCTCACGCTGTAGGTATCTCAGTTCGGTGTAGG
TCGTTCGCTCCAAGCTGGGCTGTGTGCACGAACCCCCCGTTCAGCCCGACCGCTGCGCCTTATCCGGTAA
CTATCGTCTTGAGTCCAACCCGGTAAGACACGACTTATCGCCACTGGCAGCAGCCACTGGTAACAGGATT
AGCAGAGCGAGGTATGTAGGCGGTGCTACAGAGTTCTTGAAGTGGTGGCCTAACTACGGCTACACTAGAA
GGACAGTATTTGGTATCTGCGCTCTGCTGAAGCCAGTTACCTTCGGAAAAAGAGTTGGTAGCTCTTGATC
CGGCAAACAAACCACCGCTGGTAGCGGTGGTTTTTTTGTTTGCAAGCAGCAGATTACGCGCAGAAAAAAA
GGATCTCAAGAAGATCCTTTGATCTTTTCTACGGGGTCTGACGCTCAGTGGAACGAAAACTCACGTTAAG
GGATTTTGGTCATGAGATTATCAAAAAGGATCTTCACCTAGATCCTTTTAAATTAAAAATGAAGTTTTAA
ATCAATCTAAAGTATATATGAGTAAACTTGGTCTGACAGTTACCAATGCTTAATCAGTGAGGCACCTATC
TCAGCGATCTGTCTATTTCGTTCATCCATAGTTGCCTGACTCCCCGTCGTGTAGATAACTACGATACGGG
AGGGCTTACCATCTGGCCCCAGTGCTGCAATGATACCGCGAGACCCACGCTCACCGGCTCCAGATTTATC
AGCAATAAACCAGCCAGCCGGAAGGGCCGAGCGCAGAAGTGGTCCTGCAACTTTATCCGCCTCCATCCAG
TCTATTAATTGTTGCCGGGAAGCTAGAGTAAGTAGTTCGCCAGTTAATAGTTTGCGCAACGTTGTTGCCA
TTGCTGCAGGCATCGTGGTGTCACGCTCGTCGTTTGGTATGGCTTCATTCAGCTCCGGTTCCCAACGATC
AAGGCGAGTTACATGATCCCCCATGTTGTGCAAAAAAGCGGTTAGCTCCTTCGGTCCTCCGATCGTTGTC
AGAAGTAAGTTGGCCGCAGTGTTATCACTCATGGTTATGGCAGCACTGCATAATTCTCTTACTGTCATGC
CATCCGTAAGATGCTTTTCTGTGACTGGTGAGTACTCAACCAAGTCATTCTGAGAATAGTGTATGCGGCG
ACCGAGTTGCTCTTGCCCGGCGTCAACACGGGATAATACCGCGCCACATAGCAGAACTTTAAAAGTGCTC
ATCATTGGAAAACGTTCTTCGGGGCGAAAACTCTCAAGGATCTTACCGCTGTTGAGATCCAGTTCGATGT
AACCCACTCGTGCACCCAACTGATCTTCAGCATCTTTTACTTTCACCAGCGTTTCTGGGTGAGCAAAAAC
AGGAAGGCAAAATGCCGCAAAAAAGGGAATAAGGGCGACACGGAAATGTTGAATACTCATACTCTTCCTT
TTTCAATATTATTGAAGCATTTATCAGGGTTATTGTCTCATGAGCGGATACATATTTGAATGTATTTAGA
AAAATAAACAAATAGGGGTTCCGCGCACATTTCCCCGAAAAGTGCCACCTGACGTCTAAGAAACCATTAT
TATCATGACATTAACCTATAAAAATAGGCGTATCACGAGGCCCTTTCGTCTTCAAGAA
